>Addgene plasmid #115474 | pTrEno | addgene full sequence | sequence record 225594 | Addgene NGS Result
TCGCGCGTTTCGGTGATGACGGTGAAAACCTCTGACACATGCAGCTCCCGGAGACGGTCACAGCTTGTCT
GTAAGCGGATGCCGGGAGCAGACAAGCCCGTCAGGGCGCGTCAGCGGGTGTTGGCGGGTGTCGGGGCTGG
CTTAACTATGCGGCATCAGAGCAGATTGTACTGAGAGTGCACGATATGCGGTGTGAAATACCGCACAGAT
GCGTAAGGAGAAAATACCGCATCAGGCGCCATTCGCCATTCAGGCTGCGCAACTGTTGGGAAGGGCGATC
GGTGCGGGCCTCTTCGCTATTACGCCAGCTGGCGAAAGGGGGATGTGCTGCAAGGCGATTAAGTTGGGTA
ACGCCAGGGTTTTCCCAGTCACGACGTTGTAAAACGACGGCCAGTGAATTGGAGATCGGTACTTCGCGAA
TGCGTCGAGACCTGCAGGTGATTCCGTCCTGGATTGCCAACTCCTTGACGCCAAACGGCCCGATAGAATT
GCCCTGCCCCTGATCGCTCGACAGCCTTGCCGGCCATCGTAAGCATAGGCACAAGATTCGAACCGATCTC
GCTTCTCCCTCTAGTTCTGTCGAGGCTTGATCATGCCCTCCTGCACGATGTAGTAAACGACGGTAGAGTC
ATTGTGCAGCGCAGCGAGGACAATGCGCTTCGCCCGCTTGCGAGCCTCCGGAAGGGCGTCCATGACGGCG
GCGAGGCTGGACAGCGTCCACTTCTCGGCGAGATGGACGGCCAGCACCCATTCGTACTCGGCGTCGTGCT
GCGCCCTTGTCCCTGTTGACTTTTCATATGCAAGCGCTGCTATCTGGTCGTCGGGGTGGAGATACAGAAG
GCGTGGCGGGAGGCCGCGGATCATTGGCCGCGACAGGCCTGGGAGGCGATGGATTTGCAGCGAGGCCCAT
TGGTGCTGCTCTTGCAGGTTCTCAAATACCGCAGAGGCGACATCGGCCGCGAACTGATGTGACGCATCCA
TGGGGGGGGGGAGGCTCAATGGACGTGTAGGTACTACGTATAGGCAGTACTATGTAGGAAGTAAGACAAA
TGACGAGAGAATGAGAAGCGAGAAGCGAGCGGGATCAGAAATGGTCGCAATGATATTACAAAGCGCTGCG
TCTTTCGTCCATGATCTTCTTCGTATCTTAGGTATCTGCCCGCATCAGGCCAAGCGGCCGCTGCGTCGCG
ATAGAAACTTTTTCGCTGAGAGGCCGGAGAAATAGGACTAGCGTTTCTCGCTGTCTACCGATTCACGTAA
CCCGGCAGGCAAGTGGCCCAATTATTACCTCACAAGCACCCCAGCTGCGCCTGCCCTGCCGGTTGAGAGC
TCCGTTTCTCGTTAGGTAACTTGCAGTGCTAATCCAGTTATCTGCGAGGGAAGGCATGACTTGCCCCACC
CGTCTCGCTCTCTCTGGACCCCTCCATTTCTCTCGACAACAAAAACACCATCCTTCTTCCTTTTCCCTCC
CCAAGATTCTCTCGACTTGCTCAATCACGCCTCACAGCAAGAGCCTGAGACACTCAATCCATTTCTCCAC
TACAGGTACGGTGCCTCCCTTTACTTGATCTCTACAAGAGGCAGACCTTGTTCTCTGTCGTCCAAGCTTC
TGCCCCTCTTTCCCGTTTCAGCCTTCCCAGCTACCCCTCCATTTGGGGGGGCAGAGCTGCTGAAAGACGC
GGCGTCTGGCGGAACGTGTTGAGGCATATTCTCAATATACTTGTTTCGCTCCTCTGGCTGGATTTTGCTA
TCCGCGGGAGCTCTTGTATACCAGAGGAATGATGCATTGCCATCGAACTTGGCTCCGTCATCTCGCGCGG
GCTTCACTTTCGATGTCGTGATCGCCCAGCTACCTACCTCCCGAGATAGCTTCGAATACACCTGCTAACA
GACATTGGGTCCATCCAGCCACCTGAAATAGCTTCAAATTAATTAAATGTATCGGAAGTTGGCCGTCATC
TCGGCCTTCTTGGCCACAGCTCGTGCTCAGTCGGCCTGCACTCTCCAATCGGAGACTCACCCGCCTCTGA
CATGGCAGAAATGCTCGTCTGGTGGCACGTGCACTCAACAGACAGGCTCCGTGGTCATCGACGCCAACTG
GCGCTGGACTCACGCTACGAACAGCAGCACGAACTGCTACGATGGCAACACTTGGAGCTCGACCCTATGT
CCTGACAACGAGACCTGCGCGAAGAACTGCTGTCTGGACGGTGCCGCCTACGCGTCCACGTACGGAGTTA
CCACGAGCGGTAACAGCCTCTCCATTGGCTTTGTCACCCAGTCTGCGCAGAAGAACGTTGGCGCTCGCCT
TTACCTTATGGCGAGCGACACGACCTACCAGGAATTCACCCTGCTTGGCAACGAGTTCTCTTTCGATGTT
GATGTTTCGCAGCTGCCGTGCGGCTTGAACGGAGCTCTCTACTTCGTGTCCATGGACGCGGATGGTGGCG
TGAGCAAGTATCCCACCAACACCGCTGGCGCCAAGTACGGCACGGGGTACTGTGACAGCCAGTGTCCCCG
CGATCTGAAGTTCATCAATGGCCAGGCCAACGTTGAGGGCTGGGAGCCGTCATCCAACAACGCGAACACG
GGCATTGGAGGACACGGAAGCTGCTGCTCTGAGATGGATATCTGGGAGGCCAACTCCATCTCCGAGGCTC
TTACCCCCCACCCTTGCACGACTGTCGGCCAGGAGATCTGCGAGGGTGATGGGTGCGGCGGAACTTACTC
CGATAACAGATATGGCGGCACTTGCGATCCCGATGGCTGCGACTGGAACCCATACCGCCTGGGCAACACC
AGCTTCTACGGCCCTGGCTCAAGCTTTACCCTCGATACCACCAAGAAATTGACCGTTGTCACCCAGTTCG
AGACGTCGGGTGCCATCAACCGATACTATGTCCAGAATGGCGTCACTTTCCAGCAGCCCAACGCCGAGCT
TGGTAGTTACTCTGGCAACGAGCTCAACGATGATTACTGCACAGCTGAGGAGGCAGAATTCGGCGGATCC
TCTTTCTCAGACAAGGGCGGCCTGACTCAGTTCAAGAAGGCTACCTCTGGCGGCATGGTTCTGGTCATGA
GTCTGTGGGATGATTACTACGCCAACATGCTGTGGCTGGACTCCACCTACCCGACAAACGAGACCTCCTC
CACACCCGGTGCCGTGCGCGGAAGCTGCTCCACCAGCTCCGGTGTCCCTGCTCAGGTCGAATCTCAGTCT
CCCAACGCCAAGGTCACCTTCTCCAACATCAAGTTCGGACCCATTGGCAGCACCGGCAACCCTAGCGGCG
GCAACCCTCCCGGCGGAAACCCGCCTGGCACCACCACCACCCGCCGCCCAGCCACTACCACTGGAAGCTC
TCCCGGACCTACCCAGTCTCACTACGGCCAGTGCGGCGGTATTGGCTACAGCGGCCCCACGGTCTGCGCC
AGCGGCACAACTTGCCAGGTCCTGAACCCTTACTACTCTCAGTGCCTGTAATCTAGAGGCTTTCGTGACC
GGGCTTCAAACAATGATGTGCGATGGTGTGGTTCCCGGTTGGCGGAGTCTTTGTCTACTTTGGTTGTCTG
TCGCAGGTCGGTAGACCGCAAATGAGCAACTGATGGATTGTTGCCAGCGATACTATAATTCACATGGATG
GTCTTTGTCGATCAGTAGCTAGTGAGAGAGAGAGAACATCTATCCACAATGTCGAGTGTCTATTAGACAT
ACTCCGAGAATAAAGTCAACTGTGTCTGTGATCTAAAGATCGATTCGGCAGTCGAGTAGCGTATAACAAC
TCCGAGTACCAGCAAAAGCACGTCGTGACAGGAGCAGGGCTTTGCCAACTGCGCAACCTTGCTTGAATGA
GGATACACGGGGTGCAACATGGCTGTACTGATCCATCGCAACCAAAATTTCTGTTTATAGATCAAGCTGG
TAGATTCCAATTACTCCACCTCTTGCGCTTCTCCATGACATGTAAGTGCACGTGGAAACGCGGCCGCGGT
TGAGCTAACACGCCACGCGTTCTGCGGCATCTAGTTGATGCCAAGATGATGGAGGATATACGCGATGATT
AAAAGAGTCGGAATCCGACACCTAGAATCCTAGGGCGGGTCTGGCTTTAGTATATGGCGAGAGGCGAGAA
AAGAGGTTTCAAGATCAAGGTCGCATGTCATACATGTATTTAGGAAGGGATCTTTGCTGCGCGGGTCTGC
GCTCAAAGTACCGGCGTTTGGAGTTTCAACCAAGTCTTTCGTTTATGCACTGCCGCGTTGCTGTCGATGT
TGGACCTGAAGGGCTGGGGAGTTGATTTGCTCAAACCGTGTATAGCAGACAAAGACAACCTGGCATTCGC
GACGATACATGTATAGGTACGCTTTACGTCTTTCAACCCGACGTCCTCGTTGTTCTGGTCGTGAAGTACA
TGAATATGGTAGACGCAACCCCTCTGCGTCTGACGTAACCAAGCACATAAACTGCTACGTAAATCGATTG
ACCTCGATGAAGTGATATTATGGCCTGATGTCAATGCAGGCTGCAGGACATCAATCAGAACTGCGTATGA
AGGCGACAGATGGCGACACCCTCGGCATGATTTTGACCGTCGAATGAAGCTCACGTCACTCTGGCGTGGT
CGAGCTGGAACAGATGGATGGACGGAATGAACCTTGAAGGTTACATATCAACGGCTGCTTGAGCTGTTCA
GGTCGGGTTCCAACTGTTACAGAGGCTCCATATCCCCCACCACAGCTGCCAGCGACTGAAACCCCCCCTG
TAACGAAGGCAATCGATTGCTGTAATCTATCCGGATTGCTCACGACCCCACCTCGCCCCTCCAAGCTTGC
CTATCGTTGCAGCTTGATTGTGCGTGCTTTTTCTTTCCCAGAGCATCTCGGCTTGATTTTCTCTCTCTCT
CTTTCGTCTCCTCCATATAACTTCTTCATCACGATTTCCCTAACAGCGCGACTCTTTTCTCGCTATCCAC
GCCGATTTCCTGCCAAAATGAAGAAGCCGGAGTTGACTGCAACCTCCGTTGAGAAGTTCCTGATCGAGAA
GTTCGATTCAGTCAGCGATTTGATGCAGCTTTCGGAGGGTGAAGAATCGCGCGCATTCTCATTTGACGTT
GGCGGCCGAGGCTACGTCTTGCGAGTTAACAGCTGCGCCGACGGTTTCTACAAGGATCGCTATGTCTACC
GCCATTTTGCTTCAGCTGCGCTGCCAATTCCAGAAGTCCTGGATATCGGCGAGTTTAGCGAGTCCCTTAC
CTATTGCATCTCAAGACGAGCCCAAGGTGTCACGCTCCAGGACCTGCCCGAGACTGAGCTGCCAGCCGTT
TTGCAGCCCGTCGCCGAGGCGATGGACGCCATTGCTGCGGCAGACCTCAGCCAAACGTCCGGCTTCGGCC
CCTTTGGCCCTCAGGGCATCGGCCAATACACCACCTGGCGTGATTTTATCTGTGCCATCGCCGACCCACA
CGTGTACCACTGGCAGACTGTGATGGACGACACCGTCTCCGCGAGCGTCGCCCAAGCCCTGGACGAACTG
ATGCTCTGGGCCGAAGATTGCCCAGAGGTCCGACACCTCGTTCACGCTGACTTCGGAAGCAACAATGTCC
TCACCGATAACGGTCGCATCACCGCCGTTATCGACTGGTCTGAGGCCATGTTCGGAGATTCCCAGTACGA
GGTCGCAAACATCTTTTTCTGGCGACCTTGGTTGGCTTGTATGGAGCAACAGACCCGATATTTCGAGCGA
CGCCATCCTGAACTGGCGGGCTCTCCTCGCCTCCGCGCCTATATGCTGCGAATCGGTCTGGACCAGCTGT
ACCAGTCACTCGTCGACGGAAACTTTGACGACGCCGCCTGGGCCCAAGGTCGATGTGACGCGATCGTGCG
CAGCGGCGCTGGAACTGTTGGACGCACGCAGATCGCACGCCGCTCTGCGGCAGTGTGGACTGATGGCTGC
GTCGAGGTCCTCGCTGACTCAGGTAACCGTAGACCCTCCACGCGCGGAGATCGCGAGATGGGCGAGGCCA
ACTAAAGCTCCGTGGCGAAAGCCTGACGCACCGGTAGATTCTTGGTGAGCCCGTATCATGACGGCGGCGG
GAGCTACATGGCCCCGGGTGATTTATTTTTTTTGTATCTACTTCTGACCCTTTTCAAATATACGGTCAAC
TCATCTTTCACTGGAGATGCGGCCTGCTTGGTATTGCGATGTTGTCAGCTTGGCAAATTGTGGCTTTCGA
AAACACAAAACGATTCCTTAGTAGCCATGCATTTTAAGATAACGGAATAGAAGAAAGAGGAAATTAAAAA
AAAAAAAAAAACAAACATCCCGTTCATAACCCGTAGAATCGCCGCTCTTCGTGTATCCCAGTACCACGGC
AAAGGTATTTCATGATCGTTCAATGTTGATATTGTTCCCGCCAGTATGGCTCCACCCCCATCTCCGCGAA
TCTCCTCTTCTCGAACGCGGTAGTGGCGCGCCAATTGGTAATGACCCATAGGGAGACAAACAGCATAATA
GCAACAGTGGAAATTAGTGGCGCAATAATTGAGAACACAGTGAGACCATAGCTGGCGGCCTGGAAAGCAC
TGTTGGAGACCAACTTGTCCGTTGCGAGGCCAACTTGCATTGCTGTCAAGACGATGACAACGTAGCCGAG
GACCGTCACAAGGGACGCAAAGTTGTCGCGGATGAGGTCTCCGTAGATGGCATAGCCGGCAATCCGAGAG
TAGCCTCTCAACAGGTGGCCTTTTCGAAACCGGTAAACCTTGTTCAGACGTCCTAGCCGCAGCTCACCGT
ACCAGTATCGAGGATTGACGGCAGAATAGCAGTGGCTCTCCAGGATTTGACTGGACAAAATCTTCCAGTA
TTCCCAGGTCACAGTGTCTGGCAGAAGTCCCTTCTCGCGTGCGAGTCGAAAGTCGCTATAGTGCGCAATG
AGAGCACAGTAGGAGAATAGGAACCCGCGAGCACATTGTTCAATCTCCACATGAATTGGATGACTGCTGG
GCAGAATGTGCTGCCTCCAAAATCCTGCGTCCAACAGATACTCTGGCAGGGGCTTCAGATGAATGCCTCT
GGGCCCCCAGATAAGATGCAGCTCTGGATTCTCGGTTACGATGATATCGCGAGAGAGCACGAGTTGGTGA
TGGAGGGGACGAGGAGGCATAGGTCGGCCGCAGGCCCATAACCAGTCTTGCACAGCATTGATCTTCCTCA
CGAGGAGCTCCTGATGCAGAAACTCCTCCATGTTGCTGATTGGGTTGAGAATTTCATCGCTCCTGGATCG
TATGGTTGCTGGCAAGACCCTGCTTAACCGTGCCGTGTCATGGTCATCTCTGGTGGCTTCGTCGCTGGCC
TGTCTTTGCAATTCGACAGCAAATGGTGGAGATCTCTCTATCGTGACAGTCATGGTAGCGATAGCTAGGT
GTCGTTGCACGCACATAGGCCGAAATGCGAAGTGGAAAGAATTTCCCGGCGCGGAATGAAGTCTCGTCAT
TTTGTACTCGTACTCGACACCTCCACCGAAGTGTTCTCGAGATCGGATGCCGGGACCGACGAGTGCAGAG
GCGTGCAAGCGAGCTTGGCGTAATCATGGTCATAGCTGTTTCCTGTGTGAAATTGTTATCCGCTCACAAT
TCCACACAACATACGAGCCGGAAGCATAAAGTGTAAAGCCTGGGGTGCCTAATGAGTGAGCTAACTCACA
TTAATTGCGTTGCGCTCACTGCCCGCTTTCCAGTCGGGAAACCTGTCGTGCCAGCTGCATTAATGAATCG
GCCAACGCGCGGGGAGAGGCGGTTTGCGTATTGGGCGCTCTTCCGCTTCCTCGCTCACTGACTCGCTGCG
CTCGGTCGTTCGGCTGCGGCGAGCGGTATCAGCTCACTCAAAGGCGGTAATACGGTTATCCACAGAATCA
GGGGATAACGCAGGAAAGAACATGTGAGCAAAAGGCCAGCAAAAGGCCAGGAACCGTAAAAAGGCCGCGT
TGCTGGCGTTTTTCCATAGGCTCCGCCCCCCTGACGAGCATCACAAAAATCGACGCTCAAGTCAGAGGTG
GCGAAACCCGACAGGACTATAAAGATACCAGGCGTTTCCCCCTGGAAGCTCCCTCGTGCGCTCTCCTGTT
CCGACCCTGCCGCTTACCGGATACCTGTCCGCCTTTCTCCCTTCGGGAAGCGTGGCGCTTTCTCATAGCT
CACGCTGTAGGTATCTCAGTTCGGTGTAGGTCGTTCGCTCCAAGCTGGGCTGTGTGCACGAACCCCCCGT
TCAGCCCGACCGCTGCGCCTTATCCGGTAACTATCGTCTTGAGTCCAACCCGGTAAGACACGACTTATCG
CCACTGGCAGCAGCCACTGGTAACAGGATTAGCAGAGCGAGGTATGTAGGCGGTGCTACAGAGTTCTTGA
AGTGGTGGCCTAACTACGGCTACACTAGAAGAACAGTATTTGGTATCTGCGCTCTGCTGAAGCCAGTTAC
CTTCGGAAAAAGAGTTGGTAGCTCTTGATCCGGCAAACAAACCACCGCTGGTAGCGGTGGTTTTTTTGTT
TGCAAGCAGCAGATTACGCGCAGAAAAAAAGGATCTCAAGAAGATCCTTTGATCTTTTCTACGGGGTCTG
ACGCTCAGTGGAACGAAAACTCACGTTAAGGGATTTTGGTCATGAGATTATCAAAAAGGATCTTCACCTA
GATCCTTTTAAATTAAAAATGAAGTTTTAAATCAATCTAAAGTATATATGAGTAAACTTGGTCTGACAGT
TACCAATGCTTAATCAGTGAGGCACCTATCTCAGCGATCTGTCTATTTCGTTCATCCATAGTTGCCTGAC
TCCCCGTCGTGTAGATAACTACGATACGGGAGGGCTTACCATCTGGCCCCAGTGCTGCAATGATACCGCG
AGACCCACGCTCACCGGCTCCAGATTTATCAGCAATAAACCAGCCAGCCGGAAGGGCCGAGCGCAGAAGT
GGTCCTGCAACTTTATCCGCCTCCATCCAGTCTATTAATTGTTGCCGGGAAGCTAGAGTAAGTAGTTCGC
CAGTTAATAGTTTGCGCAACGTTGTTGCCATTGCTACAGGCATCGTGGTGTCACGCTCGTCGTTTGGTAT
GGCTTCATTCAGCTCCGGTTCCCAACGATCAAGGCGAGTTACATGATCCCCCATGTTGTGCAAAAAAGCG
GTTAGCTCCTTCGGTCCTCCGATCGTTGTCAGAAGTAAGTTGGCCGCAGTGTTATCACTCATGGTTATGG
CAGCACTGCATAATTCTCTTACTGTCATGCCATCCGTAAGATGCTTTTCTGTGACTGGTGAGTACTCAAC
CAAGTCATTCTGAGAATAGTGTATGCGGCGACCGAGTTGCTCTTGCCCGGCGTCAATACGGGATAATACC
GCGCCACATAGCAGAACTTTAAAAGTGCTCATCATTGGAAAACGTTCTTCGGGGCGAAAACTCTCAAGGA
TCTTACCGCTGTTGAGATCCAGTTCGATGTAACCCACTCGTGCACCCAACTGATCTTCAGCATCTTTTAC
TTTCACCAGCGTTTCTGGGTGAGCAAAAACAGGAAGGCAAAATGCCGCAAAAAAGGGAATAAGGGCGACA
CGGAAATGTTGAATACTCATACTCTTCCTTTTTCAATATTATTGAAGCATTTATCAGGGTTATTGTCTCA
TGAGCGGATACATATTTGAATGTATTTAGAAAAATAAACAAATAGGGGTTCCGCGCACATTTCCCCGAAA
AGTGCCACCTGACGTCTAAGAAACCATTATTATCATGACATTAACCTATAAAAATAGGCGTATCACGAGG
CCCTTTCGTC
Features (pLannotate 1.2.2; 12 found; start..end, strand, type, name):
    137..236     +  misc_feature   bom (fragment): basis of mobility region from pBR322
    242..399     -  CDS            lacZα (fragment): LacZα fragment of β-galactosidase; lacZ fragment
   1937..3478    +  CDS            cbh1: GUX1_HYPJR - Experimental evidence at protein level: Swiss-Prot protein existence level 1. Exocellobiohydrolases (CBH) that catalyzes the hydrolysis of 1,4-beta-D-glucosidic bonds in cellulose to release the disaccharide cellobiose. The degradation of cellulose involves an interplay between different cellulolytic enzymes. Hydrolysis starts with endoglucanases (EGs), which cut internal beta-1,4-glucosidic bonds in cellulose to reduce the polymerization degree of the substrate and create new chain ends for exocellobiohydrolases (CBHs). The CBHs release the disaccharide cellobiose from the non-re
   4988..5995    +  CDS            hph: KHYB_ECOLX - Experimental evidence at protein level: Swiss-Prot protein existence level 1. The aminoglycoside phosphotransferases achieve inactivation of their antibiotic substrates by phosphorylation. Only phosphorylates hygromycin and closely related compounds such as demethyl analogs and destomycin. From Escherichia coli.
   7613..7629    -  protein_bind   lac operator: The lac repressor binds to the lac operator to inhibit transcription in E. coli. This inhibition can be relieved by adding lactose or isopropyl-β-D-thiogalactopyranoside (IPTG). lac repressor encoded by lacI
   7637..7667    -  promoter       lac promoter: promoter for the E. coli lac operon
   7682..7703    -  protein_bind   CAP binding site: CAP binding activates transcription in the presence of cAMP. E. coli catabolite activator protein
   7716..7808    -  CDS            lacI (fragment): lac repressor; lacI; The lac repressor binds to the lac operator to inhibit transcription in E. coli. This inhibition can be relieved by adding lactose or isopropyl-β-D-thiogalactopyranoside (IPTG).
   7991..8579    -  rep_origin     ori: high-copy-number ColE1/pMB1/pBR322/pUC origin of replication
   8750..9610    -  CDS            AmpR: β-lactamase; bla; confers resistance to ampicillin, carbenicillin, and related antibiotics
   9611..9715    -  promoter       AmpR promoter: bla
   9810..35      +  CDS            rop (fragment) (across the origin): Rop protein, which maintains plasmids at low copy number; rop
