>Addgene plasmid #115474 | pTrEno | analyzer sequence | sequence record 217602
TCGCGCGTTTCGGTGATGACGGTGAAAACCTCTGACACATGCAGCTCCCGGAGACGGTCACAGCTTGTCT
GTAAGCGGATGCCGGGAGCAGACAAGCCCGTCAGGGCGCGTCAGCGGGTGTTGGCGGGTGTCGGGGCTGG
CTTAACTATGCGGCATCAGAGCAGATTGTACTGAGAGTGCACGATATGCGGTGTGAAATACCGCACAGAT
GCGTAAGGAGAAAATACCGCATCAGGCGCCATTCGCCATTCAGGCTGCGCAACTGTTGGGAAGGGCGATC
GGTGCGGGCCTCTTCGCTATTACGCCAGCTGGCGAAAGGGGGATGTGCTGCAAGGCGATTAAGTTGGGTA
ACGCCAGGGTTTTCCCAGTCACGACGTTGTAAAACGACGGCCAGTGAATTGGAGATCGGTACTTCGCGAA
TGCGTCGAGACCTGCAGGTGATTCCGTCCTGGATTGCCAACTCCTTGACGCCAAACGGCCCGATAGAATT
GCCCTGCCCCTGATCGCTCGACAGCCTTGCCGGCCATCGTAAGCATAGGCACAAGATTCGAACCGATCTC
GCTTCTCCCTCTAGTTCTGTCGAGGCTTGATCATGCCCTCCTGCACGATGTAGTAAACGACGGTAGAGTC
ATTGTGCAGCGCAGCGAGGACAATGCGCTTCGCCCGCTTGCGAGCCTCCGGAAGGGCGTCCATGACGGCG
GCGAGGCTGGACAGCGTCCACTTCTCGGCGAGATGGACGGCCAGCACCCATTCGTACTCGGCGTCGTGCT
GCGCCCTTGTCCCTGTTGACTTTTCATATGCAAGCGCTGCTATCTGGTCGTCGGGGTGGAGATACAGAAG
GCGTGGCGGGAGGCCGCGGATCATTGGCCGCGACAGGCCTGGGAGGCGATGGATTTGCAGCGAGGCCCAT
TGGTGCTGCTCTTGCAGGTTCTCAAATACCGCAGAGGCGACATCGGCCGCGAACTGATGTGACGCATCCA
TGGGGGGGGGGAGGCTCAATGGACGTGTAGGTACTACGTATAGGCAGTACTATGTAGGAAGTAAGACAAA
TGACGAGAGAATGAGAAGCGAGAAGCGAGCGGGATCAGAAATGGTCGCAATGATATTACAAAGCGCTGCG
TCTTTCGTCCATGATCTTCTTCGTATCTTAGGTATCTGCCCGCATCAGGCCAAGCGGCCGCTGCGTCGCG
ATAGAAACTTTTTCGCTGAGAGGCCGGAGAAATAGGACTAGCGTTTCTCGCTGTCTACCGATTCACGTAA
CCCGGCAGGCAAGTGGCCCAATTATTACCTCACAAGCACCCCAGCTGCGCCTGCCCTGCCGGTTGAGAGC
TCCGTTTCTCGTTAGGTAACTTGCAGTGCTAATCCAGTTATCTGCGAGGGAAGGCATGACTTGCCCCACC
CGTCTCGCTCTCTCTGGACCCCTCCATTTCTCTCGACAACAAAAACACCATCCTTCTTCCTTTTCCCTCC
CCAAGATTCTCTCGACTTGCTCAATCACGCCTCACAGCAAGAGCCTGAGACACTCAATCCATTTCTCCAC
TACAGGTACGGTGCCTCCCTTTACTTGATCTCTACAAGAGGCAGACCTTGTTCTCTGTCGTCCAAGCTTC
TGCCCCTCTTTCCCGTTTCAGCCTTCCCAGCTACCCCTCCATTTGGGGGGGCAGAGCTGCTGAAAGACGC
GGCGTCTGGCGGAACGTGTTGAGGCATATTCTCAATATACTTGTTTCGCTCCTCTGGCTGGATTTTGCTA
TCCGCGGGAGCTCTTGTATACCAGAGGAATGATGCATTGCCATCGAACTTGGCTCCGTCATCTCGCGCGG
GCTTCACTTTCGATGTCGTGATCGCCCAGCTACCTACCTCCCGAGATAGCTTCGAATACACCTGCTAACA
GACATTGGGTCCATCCAGCCACCTGAAATAGCTTCAAATTAATTAAAATGTATCGGAAGTTGGCCGTCAT
CTCGGCCTTCTTGGCCACAGCTCGTGCTCAGTCGGCCTGCACTCTCCAATCGGAGACTCACCCGCCTCTG
ACATGGCAGAAATGCTCGTCTGGTGGCACGTGCACTCAACAGACAGGCTCCGTGGTCATCGACGCCAACT
GGCGCTGGACTCACGCTACGAACAGCAGCACGAACTGCTACGATGGCAACACTTGGAGCTCGACCCTATG
TCCTGACAACGAGACCTGCGCGAAGAACTGCTGTCTGGACGGTGCCGCCTACGCGTCCACGTACGGAGTT
ACCACGAGCGGTAACAGCCTCTCCATTGGCTTTGTCACCCAGTCTGCGCAGAAGAACGTTGGCGCTCGCC
TTTACCTTATGGCGAGCGACACGACCTACCAGGAATTCACCCTGCTTGGCAACGAGTTCTCTTTCGATGT
TGATGTTTCGCAGCTGCCGTGCGGCTTGAACGGAGCTCTCTACTTCGTGTCCATGGACGCGGATGGTGGC
GTGAGCAAGTATCCCACCAACACCGCTGGCGCCAAGTACGGCACGGGGTACTGTGACAGCCAGTGTCCCC
GCGATCTGAAGTTCATCAATGGCCAGGCCAACGTTGAGGGCTGGGAGCCGTCATCCAACAACGCGAACAC
GGGCATTGGAGGACACGGAAGCTGCTGCTCTGAGATGGATATCTGGGAGGCCAACTCCATCTCCGAGGCT
CTTACCCCCCACCCTTGCACGACTGTCGGCCAGGAGATCTGCGAGGGTGATGGGTGCGGCGGAACTTACT
CCGATAACAGATATGGCGGCACTTGCGATCCCGATGGCTGCGACTGGAACCCATACCGCCTGGGCAACAC
CAGCTTCTACGGCCCTGGCTCAAGCTTTACCCTCGATACCACCAAGAAATTGACCGTTGTCACCCAGTTC
GAGACGTCGGGTGCCATCAACCGATACTATGTCCAGAATGGCGTCACTTTCCAGCAGCCCAACGCCGAGC
TTGGTAGTTACTCTGGCAACGAGCTCAACGATGATTACTGCACAGCTGAGGAGGCAGAATTCGGCGGATC
CTCTTTCTCAGACAAGGGCGGCCTGACTCAGTTCAAGAAGGCTACCTCTGGCGGCATGGTTCTGGTCATG
AGTCTGTGGGATGATTACTACGCCAACATGCTGTGGCTGGACTCCACCTACCCGACAAACGAGACCTCCT
CCACACCCGGTGCCGTGCGCGGAAGCTGCTCCACCAGCTCCGGTGTCCCTGCTCAGGTCGAATCTCAGTC
TCCCAACGCCAAGGTCACCTTCTCCAACATCAAGTTCGGACCCATTGGCAGCACCGGCAACCCTAGCGGC
GGCAACCCTCCCGGCGGAAACCCGCCTGGCACCACCACCACCCGCCGCCCAGCCACTACCACTGGAAGCT
CTCCCGGACCTACCCAGTCTCACTACGGCCAGTGCGGCGGTATTGGCTACAGCGGCCCCACGGTCTGCGC
CAGCGGCACAACTTGCCAGGTCCTGAACCCTTACTACTCTCAGTGCCTGTAATCTAGAGGCTTTCGTGAC
CGGGCTTCAAACAATGATGTGCGATGGTGTGGTTCCCGGTTGGCGGAGTCTTTGTCTACTTTGGTTGTCT
GTCGCAGGTCGGTAGACCGCAAATGAGCAACTGATGGATTGTTGCCAGCGATACTATAATTCACATGGAT
GGTCTTTGTCGATCAGTAGCTAGTGAGAGAGAGAGAACATCTATCCACAATGTCGAGTGTCTATTAGACA
TACTCCGAGAATAAAGTCAACTGTGTCTGTGATCTAAAGATCGATTCGGCAGTCGAGTAGCGTATAACAA
CTCCGAGTACCAGCAAAAGCACGTCGTGACAGGAGCAGGGCTTTGCCAACTGCGCAACCTTGCTTGAATG
AGGATACACGGGGTGCAACATGGCTGTACTGATCCATCGCAACCAAAATTTCTGTTTATAGATCAAGCTG
GTAGATTCCAATTACTCCACCTCTTGCGCTTCTCCATGACATGTAAGTGCACGTGGAAACGCGGCCGCGG
TTGAGCTAACACGCCACGCGTTCTGCGGCATCTAGTTGATGCCAAGATGATGGAGGATATACGCGATGAT
TAAAAGAGTCGGAATCCGACACCTAGAATCCTAGGGCGGGTCTGGCTTTAGTATATGGCGAGAGGCGAGA
AAAGAGGTTTCAAGATCAAGGTCGCATGTCATACATGTATTTAGGAAGGGATCTTTGCTGCGCGGGTCTG
CGCTCAAAGTACCGGCGTTTGGAGTTTCAACCAAGTCTTTCGTTTATGCACTGCCGCGTTGCTGTCGATG
TTGGACCTGAAGGGCTGGGGAGTTGATTTGCTCAAACCGTGTATAGCAGACAAAGACAACCTGGCATTCG
CGACGATACATGTATAGGTACGCTTTACGTCTTTCAACCCGACGTCCTCGTTGTTCTGGTCGTGAAGTAC
ATGAATATGGTAGACGCAACCCCTCTGCGTCTGACGTAACCAAGCACATAAACTGCTACGTAAATCGATT
GACCTCGATGAAGTGATATTATGGCCTGATGTCAATGCAGGCTGCAGGACATCAATCAGAACTGCGTATG
AAGGCGACAGATGGCGACACCCTCGGCATGATTTTGACCGTCGAATGAAGCTCACGTCACTCTGGCGTGG
TCGAGCTGGAACAGATGGATGGACGGAATGAACCTTGAAGGTTACATATCAACGGCTGCTTGAGCTGTTC
AGGTCGGGTTCCAACTGTTACAGAGGCTCCATATCCCCCACCACAGCTGCCAGCGACTGAAACCCCCCCT
GTAACGAAGGCAATCGATTGCTGTAATCTATCCGGATTGCTCACGACCCCACCTCGCCCCTCCAAGCTTG
CCTATCGTTGCAGCTTGATTGTGCGTGCTTTTTCTTTCCCAGAGCATCTCGGCTTGATTTTCTCTCTCTC
TCTTTCGTCTCCTCCATATAACTTCTTCATCACGATTTCCCTAACAGCGCGACTCTTTTCTCGCTATCCA
CGCCGATTTCCTGCCAAAATGAAGAAGCCGGAGTTGACTGCAACCTCCGTTGAGAAGTTCCTGATCGAGA
AGTTCGATTCAGTCAGCGATTTGATGCAGCTTTCGGAGGGTGAAGAATCGCGCGCATTCTCATTTGACGT
TGGCGGCCGAGGCTACGTCTTGCGAGTTAACAGCTGCGCCGACGGTTTCTACAAGGATCGCTATGTCTAC
CGCCATTTTGCTTCAGCTGCGCTGCCAATTCCAGAAGTCCTGGATATCGGCGAGTTTAGCGAGTCCCTTA
CCTATTGCATCTCAAGACGAGCCCAAGGTGTCACGCTCCAGGACCTGCCCGAGACTGAGCTGCCAGCCGT
TTTGCAGCCCGTCGCCGAGGCGATGGACGCCATTGCTGCGGCAGACCTCAGCCAAACGTCCGGCTTCGGC
CCCTTTGGCCCTCAGGGCATCGGCCAATACACCACCTGGCGTGATTTTATCTGTGCCATCGCCGACCCAC
ACGTGTACCACTGGCAGACTGTGATGGACGACACCGTCTCCGCGAGCGTCGCCCAAGCCCTGGACGAACT
GATGCTCTGGGCCGAAGATTGCCCAGAGGTCCGACACCTCGTTCACGCTGACTTCGGAAGCAACAATGTC
CTCACCGATAACGGTCGCATCACCGCCGTTATCGACTGGTCTGAGGCCATGTTCGGAGATTCCCAGTACG
AGGTCGCAAACATCTTTTTCTGGCGACCTTGGTTGGCTTGTATGGAGCAACAGACCCGATATTTCGAGCG
ACGCCATCCTGAACTGGCGGGCTCTCCTCGCCTCCGCGCCTATATGCTGCGAATCGGTCTGGACCAGCTG
TACCAGTCACTCGTCGACGGAAACTTTGACGACGCCGCCTGGGCCCAAGGTCGATGTGACGCGATCGTGC
GCAGCGGCGCTGGAACTGTTGGACGCACGCAGATCGCACGCCGCTCTGCGGCAGTGTGGACTGATGGCTG
CGTCGAGGTCCTCGCTGACTCAGGTAACCGTAGACCCTCCACGCGCGGAGATCGCGAGATGGGCGAGGCC
AACTAAAGCTCCGTGGCGAAAGCCTGACGCACCGGTAGATTCTTGGTGAGCCCGTATCATGACGGCGGCG
GGAGCTACATGGCCCCGGGTGATTTATTTTTTTTGTATCTACTTCTGACCCTTTTCAAATATACGGTCAA
CTCATCTTTCACTGGAGATGCGGCCTGCTTGGTATTGCGATGTTGTCAGCTTGGCAAATTGTGGCTTTCG
AAAACACAAAACGATTCCTTAGTAGCCATGCATTTTAAGATAACGGAATAGAAGAAAGAGGAAATTAAAA
AAAAAAAAAAAACAAACATCCCGTTCATAACCCGTAGAATCGCCGCTCTTCGTGTATCCCAGTACCACGG
CAAAGGTATTTCATGATCGTTCAATGTTGATATTGTTCCCGCCAGTATGGCTCCACCCCCATCTCCGCGA
ATCTCCTCTTCTCGAACGCGGTAGTGGCGCGCCAATTGGTAATGACCCATAGGGAGACAAACAGCATAAT
AGCAACAGTGGAAATTAGTGGCGCAATAATTGAGAACACAGTGAGACCATAGCTGGCGGCCTGGAAAGCA
CTGTTGGAGACCAACTTGTCCGTTGCGAGGCCAACTTGCATTGCTGTCAAGACGATGACAACGTAGCCGA
GGACCGTCACAAGGGACGCAAAGTTGTCGCGGATGAGGTCTCCGTAGATGGCATAGCCGGCAATCCGAGA
GTAGCCTCTCAACAGGTGGCCTTTTCGAAACCGGTAAACCTTGTTCAGACGTCCTAGCCGCAGCTCACCG
TACCAGTATCGAGGATTGACGGCAGAATAGCAGTGGCTCTCCAGGATTTGACTGGACAAAATCTTCCAGT
ATTCCCAGGTCACAGTGTCTGGCAGAAGTCCCTTCTCGCGTGCGAGTCGAAAGTCGCTATAGTGCGCAAT
GAGAGCACAGTAGGAGAATAGGAACCCGCGAGCACATTGTTCAATCTCCACATGAATTGGATGACTGCTG
GGCAGAATGTGCTGCCTCCAAAATCCTGCGTCCAACAGATACTCTGGCAGGGGCTTCAGATGAATGCCTC
TGGGCCCCCAGATAAGATGCAGCTCTGGATTCTCGGTTACGATGATATCGCGAGAGAGCACGAGTTGGTG
ATGGAGGGGACGAGGAGGCATAGGTCGGCCGCAGGCCCATAACCAGTCTTGCACAGCATTGATCTTCCTC
ACGAGGAGCTCCTGATGCAGAAACTCCTCCATGTTGCTGATTGGGTTGAGAATTTCATCGCTCCTGGATC
GTATGGTTGCTGGCAAGACCCTGCTTAACCGTGCCGTGTCATGGTCATCTCTGGTGGCTTCGTCGCTGGC
CTGTCTTTGCAATTCGACAGCAAATGGTGGAGATCTCTCTATCGTGACAGTCATGGTAGCGATAGCTAGG
TGTCGTTGCACGCACATAGGCCGAAATGCGAAGTGGAAAGAATTTCCCGGCGCGGAATGAAGTCTCGTCA
TTTTGTACTCGTACTCGACACCTCCACCGAAGTGTTCTCGAGATCGGATGCCGGGACCGACGAGTGCAGA
GGCGTGCAAGCGAGCTTGGCGTAATCATGGTCATAGCTGTTTCCTGTGTGAAATTGTTATCCGCTCACAA
TTCCACACAACATACGAGCCGGAAGCATAAAGTGTAAAGCCTGGGGTGCCTAATGAGTGAGCTAACTCAC
ATTAATTGCGTTGCGCTCACTGCCCGCTTTCCAGTCGGGAAACCTGTCGTGCCAGCTGCATTAATGAATC
GGCCAACGCGCGGGGAGAGGCGGTTTGCGTATTGGGCGCTCTTCCGCTTCCTCGCTCACTGACTCGCTGC
GCTCGGTCGTTCGGCTGCGGCGAGCGGTATCAGCTCACTCAAAGGCGGTAATACGGTTATCCACAGAATC
AGGGGATAACGCAGGAAAGAACATGTGAGCAAAAGGCCAGCAAAAGGCCAGGAACCGTAAAAAGGCCGCG
TTGCTGGCGTTTTTCCATAGGCTCCGCCCCCCTGACGAGCATCACAAAAATCGACGCTCAAGTCAGAGGT
GGCGAAACCCGACAGGACTATAAAGATACCAGGCGTTTCCCCCTGGAAGCTCCCTCGTGCGCTCTCCTGT
TCCGACCCTGCCGCTTACCGGATACCTGTCCGCCTTTCTCCCTTCGGGAAGCGTGGCGCTTTCTCATAGC
TCACGCTGTAGGTATCTCAGTTCGGTGTAGGTCGTTCGCTCCAAGCTGGGCTGTGTGCACGAACCCCCCG
TTCAGCCCGACCGCTGCGCCTTATCCGGTAACTATCGTCTTGAGTCCAACCCGGTAAGACACGACTTATC
GCCACTGGCAGCAGCCACTGGTAACAGGATTAGCAGAGCGAGGTATGTAGGCGGTGCTACAGAGTTCTTG
AAGTGGTGGCCTAACTACGGCTACACTAGAAGAACAGTATTTGGTATCTGCGCTCTGCTGAAGCCAGTTA
CCTTCGGAAAAAGAGTTGGTAGCTCTTGATCCGGCAAACAAACCACCGCTGGTAGCGGTGGTTTTTTTGT
TTGCAAGCAGCAGATTACGCGCAGAAAAAAAGGATCTCAAGAAGATCCTTTGATCTTTTCTACGGGGTCT
GACGCTCAGTGGAACGAAAACTCACGTTAAGGGATTTTGGTCATGAGATTATCAAAAAGGATCTTCACCT
AGATCCTTTTAAATTAAAAATGAAGTTTTAAATCAATCTAAAGTATATATGAGTAAACTTGGTCTGACAG
TTACCAATGCTTAATCAGTGAGGCACCTATCTCAGCGATCTGTCTATTTCGTTCATCCATAGTTGCCTGA
CTCCCCGTCGTGTAGATAACTACGATACGGGAGGGCTTACCATCTGGCCCCAGTGCTGCAATGATACCGC
GAGACCCACGCTCACCGGCTCCAGATTTATCAGCAATAAACCAGCCAGCCGGAAGGGCCGAGCGCAGAAG
TGGTCCTGCAACTTTATCCGCCTCCATCCAGTCTATTAATTGTTGCCGGGAAGCTAGAGTAAGTAGTTCG
CCAGTTAATAGTTTGCGCAACGTTGTTGCCATTGCTACAGGCATCGTGGTGTCACGCTCGTCGTTTGGTA
TGGCTTCATTCAGCTCCGGTTCCCAACGATCAAGGCGAGTTACATGATCCCCCATGTTGTGCAAAAAAGC
GGTTAGCTCCTTCGGTCCTCCGATCGTTGTCAGAAGTAAGTTGGCCGCAGTGTTATCACTCATGGTTATG
GCAGCACTGCATAATTCTCTTACTGTCATGCCATCCGTAAGATGCTTTTCTGTGACTGGTGAGTACTCAA
CCAAGTCATTCTGAGAATAGTGTATGCGGCGACCGAGTTGCTCTTGCCCGGCGTCAATACGGGATAATAC
CGCGCCACATAGCAGAACTTTAAAAGTGCTCATCATTGGAAAACGTTCTTCGGGGCGAAAACTCTCAAGG
ATCTTACCGCTGTTGAGATCCAGTTCGATGTAACCCACTCGTGCACCCAACTGATCTTCAGCATCTTTTA
CTTTCACCAGCGTTTCTGGGTGAGCAAAAACAGGAAGGCAAAATGCCGCAAAAAAGGGAATAAGGGCGAC
ACGGAAATGTTGAATACTCATACTCTTCCTTTTTCAATATTATTGAAGCATTTATCAGGGTTATTGTCTC
ATGAGCGGATACATATTTGAATGTATTTAGAAAAATAAACAAATAGGGGTTCCGCGCACATTTCCCCGAA
AAGTGCCACCTGACGTCTAAGAAACCATTATTATCATGACATTAACCTATAAAAATAGGCGTATCACGAG
GCCCTTTCGTC
Features (pLannotate 1.2.2; 12 found; start..end, strand, type, name):
    137..236     +  misc_feature   bom (fragment): basis of mobility region from pBR322
    242..399     -  CDS            lacZα (fragment): LacZα fragment of β-galactosidase; lacZ fragment
   1938..3479    +  CDS            cbh1: GUX1_HYPJR - Experimental evidence at protein level: Swiss-Prot protein existence level 1. Exocellobiohydrolases (CBH) that catalyzes the hydrolysis of 1,4-beta-D-glucosidic bonds in cellulose to release the disaccharide cellobiose. The degradation of cellulose involves an interplay between different cellulolytic enzymes. Hydrolysis starts with endoglucanases (EGs), which cut internal beta-1,4-glucosidic bonds in cellulose to reduce the polymerization degree of the substrate and create new chain ends for exocellobiohydrolases (CBHs). The CBHs release the disaccharide cellobiose from the non-re
   4989..5996    +  CDS            hph: KHYB_ECOLX - Experimental evidence at protein level: Swiss-Prot protein existence level 1. The aminoglycoside phosphotransferases achieve inactivation of their antibiotic substrates by phosphorylation. Only phosphorylates hygromycin and closely related compounds such as demethyl analogs and destomycin. From Escherichia coli.
   7614..7630    -  protein_bind   lac operator: The lac repressor binds to the lac operator to inhibit transcription in E. coli. This inhibition can be relieved by adding lactose or isopropyl-β-D-thiogalactopyranoside (IPTG). lac repressor encoded by lacI
   7638..7668    -  promoter       lac promoter: promoter for the E. coli lac operon
   7683..7704    -  protein_bind   CAP binding site: CAP binding activates transcription in the presence of cAMP. E. coli catabolite activator protein
   7717..7809    -  CDS            lacI (fragment): lac repressor; lacI; The lac repressor binds to the lac operator to inhibit transcription in E. coli. This inhibition can be relieved by adding lactose or isopropyl-β-D-thiogalactopyranoside (IPTG).
   7992..8580    -  rep_origin     ori: high-copy-number ColE1/pMB1/pBR322/pUC origin of replication
   8751..9611    -  CDS            AmpR: β-lactamase; bla; confers resistance to ampicillin, carbenicillin, and related antibiotics
   9612..9716    -  promoter       AmpR promoter: bla
   9811..35      +  CDS            rop (fragment) (across the origin): Rop protein, which maintains plasmids at low copy number; rop
