[The description below was written by a language model from this plasmid's Addgene catalogue record and pLannotate feature annotations shown in this document.]
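Description:
pTrEno is an integrative expression vector for protein production in the filamentous fungus Trichoderma reesei (Hypocrea jecorina), built on the pTR50 backbone and about 9.8 kb in size. In E. coli it is propagated through a high-copy ColE1/pUC-type origin and selected with ampicillin via the AmpR (β-lactamase) gene and its native promoter. Remnants of standard cloning-vector sequence are also annotated, including fragments of lacZα, lacI, rop and the bom region, plus a lac promoter, operator and CAP binding site; these appear to be backbone leftovers rather than functional parts of the fungal cassette. No fungal replication origin is annotated, consistent with the depositor's note that the plasmid is linearized with SbfI and XhoI before integration into the T. reesei genome. Fungal transformants are selected with hygromycin through the E. coli hph hygromycin phosphotransferase gene; the elements driving hph are not identified in the record.

The payload is the native T. reesei Cel7A (CBH1, cellobiohydrolase I) coding sequence with its introns removed, roughly 1.5 kb. This glycosyl hydrolase family 7 exocellobiohydrolase releases cellobiose from cellulose chain ends. According to the catalogue entry, it is expressed from the T. reesei enolase (Eno) promoter, although neither the promoter nor any terminator is picked up in the automated feature tables, which leave large unannotated stretches around the cbh1 and hph genes. The associated publication describes this as a constitutive expression system. The coding sequence sits between retained PacI and XbaI sites, so it can be swapped for other coding sequences, making the plasmid a general platform for expressing cellobiohydrolases and other proteins in T. reesei. The two sequence records differ by a single nucleotide in length and carry the same annotations.
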