Addgene plasmid #115474: pTrEno
Purpose: Eno-promoter driven expression vector for protein production in Trichoderma reesei
Depositing lab: Steve Decker. Depositing organization: National Laboratory of the Rockies (NLR). Publication: A constitutive expression system for glycosyl hydrolase family 7 cellobiohydrolases in Hypocrea jecorina. Linger JG, Taylor LE 2nd, Baker JO, Vander Wall T, Hobdey SE, Podkaminer K, Himmel ME, Decker SR. Biotechnol Biofuels. 2015 Mar 18;8:45. doi: 10.1186/s13068-015-0230-2. eCollection 2015. 230 PubMed 25904982.
Backbone
  Vector backbone: pTR50
  Vector type: Unspecified
  Selectable markers: Hygromycin
Growth in bacteria
  Bacterial resistance: Ampicillin, 100 μg/mL
  Growth temperature: 37°C
  Growth strain: DH5alpha
  Copy number: Unknown
Gene/Insert
  Gene/Insert name: Cel7A (alt names: CBH1; Cellobiohydrolase 1)
  Species: Trichoderma reesei
  Insert size (bp): 1545
  Mutation: Introns have been removed
  GenBank ID: XP_006969224.1
  Promoter: Trichoderma reesei Enolase (Eno) promoter
  Cloning method: Restriction Enzyme; 5′ cloning site Pac1 (not destroyed); 3′ cloning site Xba1 (not destroyed)
  Sequencing primers: 5′ ATCGCCCAGCTACCTACCTC; 3′ GACCTGCGACAGACAACCAA
Terms and licenses: Academic/Nonprofit Terms; Industry Terms: Not Available to Industry
Depositor comments: This Trichoderma reesei expression vector currently expresses native T. reesei Cel7A (CBH1), but this can readily be exchanged for other coding sequences. Prior to integration into T. reesei genome, use SbfI and XhoI to linearize the vector.
How to cite: pTrEno was a gift from Steve Decker (Addgene plasmid # 115474 ; http://n2t.net/addgene:115474 ; RRID:Addgene_115474)
